>Addgene plasmid #239863 | pPMEL-hbb | addgene full sequence | sequence record 477836 | Addgene NGS Result
GGTACCGAGCTCTTACGCGTGCTAGCCCGGGCTCGAGATCTGCGATCTGCATCTCAATTAGTCAGCAACC
ATAGTCCCGCCCCTAACTCCGCCCATCCCGCCCCTAACTCCGCCCAGTTCCGCCCATTCTCCGCCCCATC
GCTGACTAATTTTTTTTATTTATGCAGAGGCCGAGGCCGCCTCGGCCTCTGAGCTATTCCAGAAGTAGTG
AGGAGGCTTTTTTGGAGGCCTAGGCTTTTGCAAAAAGCTTACTTGGTCAGCGGCCGCTAATACGACTCAC
TATAGGGACATTTGCTTCTGACACAACTGTGTTCACTAGCAACCTCAAACAGACACCATGGATCTGGTGC
TAAAAAGATGCCTTCTTCATTTGGCTGTGATAGGTGCTTTGCTGGCTGTGGGGGCTACAAAAGGCCCCAG
AAACCAGGACTGGCTTGGTGTCTCAAGGCAACTCAGAACCAAAGCCTGGAACAGGCAGCTGTATCCAGAG
TGGACAGAAGCCCAGAGACTTGACTGCTGGAGAGGTGGTCAAGTGTCCCTCAAGGTCAGTAATGATGGGC
CTACACTGATTGGTGCAAATGCCTCCTTCTCTATTGCCTTGAACTTCCCTGGAAGCCAAAAGGTATTGCC
AGATGGGCAGGTTATCTGGGTCAACAATACCATCATCAATGGGAGCCAGGTGTGGGGAGGACAGCCAGTG
TATCCCCAGGAAACTGACGATGCCTGCATCTTCCCTGATGGTGGACCTTGCCCATCTGGCTCTTGGTCTC
AGAAGAGAAGCTTTGTT
[99 nt withheld, positions 788-886]
ATGGAAGTGACTGTCTACCATCGCCGGGGATCCCGGAGCTATGTGCCTCTTGCTCATTCCAGCTCAGCCT
TCACCATTACTGACCAGGTGCCTTTCTCCGTGAGCGTGTCCCAGTTGCGGGCCTTGGATGGAGGGAACAA
G
[204 nt withheld, positions 1028-1231]
ACCTCCTGTGGCTCCTCCCCAGTTCCAGGCACCACAGATGGGCACAGGCCAACTGCAGAGGCCCCTAACA
CCACAGCTGGCCAAGTGCCTACTACAGAAGTTGTGGGTACTACACCTGGTCAGGCGCCAACTGCAGAGCC
CTCTGGAACCACATCTGTGCAGGTGCCAACCACTGAAGTCATAAGCACTGCACCTGTGCAGATGCCAACT
GCAGAGAGCACAGGTATGACACCTGAGAAGGTGCCAGTTTCAGAGGTCATGGGTACCACACTGGCAGAGA
TGTCAACTCCAGAGGCTACAGGTATGACACCTGCAGAGGTATCAATTGTGGTGCTTTCTGGAACCACAGC
TGCACAGGTAACAACTACAGAGTGGGTGGAGACCACAGCTAGAGAGCTACCTATCCCTGAGCCTGAAGGT
CCAGATGCCAGCTCAATCATGTCTACGGAAAGTATTACAGGTTCCCTGGGCCCCCTGCTGGATGGTACAG
CCACCTTAAGGCTGGTGAAGAGACAAGTCCCCCTGGATTGTGTTCTGTATCGATATGGTTCCTTTTCCGT
CACCCTGGACATTGTCCAGGGTATTGAAAGTGCCGAGATCCTGCAGGCTGTGCCGTCCGGTGAGGGGGAT
GCATTTGAGCTGACTGTGTCCTGCCAAGGCGGGCTGCCCAAGGAAGCCTGCATGGAGATCTCATCGCCAG
GGTGCCAGCCCCCTGCCCAGCGGCTGTGCCAGCCTGTGCTACCCAGCCCAGCCTGCCAGCTGGTTCTGCA
CCAGATACTGAAGGGTGGCTCGGGGACATACTGCCTCAATGTGTCTCTGGCTGATACCAACAGCCTGGCA
GTGGTCAGCACCCAGCTTATCATGCCTGGTCAAGAAGCAGGCCTTGGGCAGGTTCCGCTGATCGTGGGCA
TCTTGCTGGTGTTGATGGCTGTGGTCCTTGCATCTCTGATATATAGGCGCAGACTTATGAAGCAAGACTT
CTCCGTACCCCAGTTGCCACATAGCAGCAGTCACTGGCTGCGTCTACCCCGCATCTTCTGCTCTTGTCCC
ATTGGTGAGAACAGCCCCCTCCTCAGTGGGCAGCAGGTCTGAGCTCGCTTTCTTGCTGTCCAATTTCTAT
TAAAGGTTCCTTTGTTCCCTAAGTCCAACTACTAAACTGGGGGATATTATGAAGGGCCTTGAGCATCTGG
ATTCTGCCTAATAAAAAACATTTATTTTCATTGCAAGAATTCCCGGGCCCGCGGATCCATGAGCTAGAGT
CGGGGCGGCCGGCCGCTTCGAGCAGACATGATAAGATACATTGATGAGTTTGGACAAACCACAACTAGAA
TGCAGTGAAAAAAATGCTTTATTTGTGAAATTTGTGATGCTATTGCTTTATTTGTAACCATTATAAGCTG
CAATAAACAAGTTAACAACAACAATTGCATTCATTTTATGTTTCAGGTTCAGGGGGAGGTGTGGGAGGTT
TTTTAAAGCAAGTAAAACCTCTACAAATGTGGTAAAATCGATAAGGATCTGAACGATGGAGCGGAGAATG
GGCGGAACTGGGCGGAGTTAGGGGCGGGATGGGCGGAGTTAGGGGCGGGACTATGGTTGCTGACTAATTG
AGATGCATGCTTTGCATACTTCTGCCTGCTGGGGAGCCTGGGGACTTTCCACACCTGGTTGCTGACTAAT
TGAGATGCATGCTTTGCATACTTCTGCCTGCTGGGGAGCCTGGGGACTTTCCACACCCTAACTGACACAC
ATTCCACAGCGGATCCGTCGACCGATGCCCTTGAGAGCCTTCAACCCAGTCAGCTCCTTCCGGTGGGCGC
GGGGCATGACTATCGTCGCCGCACTTATGACTGTCTTCTTTATCATGCAACTCGTAGGACAGGTGCCGGC
AGCGCTCTTCCGCTTCCTCGCTCACTGACTCGCTGCGCTCGGTCGTTCGGCTGCGGCGAGCGGTATCAGC
TCACTCAAAGGCGGTAATACGGTTATCCACAGAATCAGGGGATAACGCAGGAAAGAACATGTGAGCAAAA
GGCCAGCAAAAGGCCAGGAACCGTAAAAAGGCCGCGTTGCTGGCGTTTTTCCATAGGCTCCGCCCCCCTG
ACGAGCATCACAAAAATCGACGCTCAAGTCAGAGGTGGCGAAACCCGACAGGACTATAAAGATACCAGGC
GTTTCCCCCTGGAAGCTCCCTCGTGCGCTCTCCTGTTCCGACCCTGCCGCTTACCGGATACCTGTCCGCC
TTTCTCCCTTCGGGAAGCGTGGCGCTTTCTCATAGCTCACGCTGTAGGTATCTCAGTTCGGTGTAGGTCG
TTCGCTCCAAGCTGGGCTGTGTGCACGAACCCCCCGTTCAGCCCGACCGCTGCGCCTTATCCGGTAACTA
TCGTCTTGAGTCCAACCCGGTAAGACACGACTTATCGCCACTGGCAGCAGCCACTGGTAACAGGATTAGC
AGAGCGAGGTATGTAGGCGGTGCTACAGAGTTCTTGAAGTGGTGGCCTAACTACGGCTACACTAGAAGAA
CAGTATTTGGTATCTGCGCTCTGCTGAAGCCAGTTACCTTCGGAAAAAGAGTTGGTAGCTCTTGATCCGG
CAAACAAACCACCGCTGGTAGCGGTGGTTTTTTTGTTTGCAAGCAGCAGATTACGCGCAGAAAAAAAGGA
TCTCAAGAAGATCCTTTGATCTTTTCTACGGGGTCTGACGCTCAGTGGAACGAAAACTCACGTTAAGGGA
TTTTGGTCATGAGATTATCAAAAAGGATCTTCACCTAGATCCTTTTAAATTAAAAATGAAGTTTTAAATC
AATCTAAAGTATATATGAGTAAACTTGGTCTGACAGTTACCAATGCTTAATCAGTGAGGCACCTATCTCA
GCGATCTGTCTATTTCGTTCATCCATAGTTGCCTGACTCCCCGTCGTGTAGATAACTACGATACGGGAGG
GCTTACCATCTGGCCCCAGTGCTGCAATGATACCGCGAGACCCACGCTCACCGGCTCCAGATTTATCAGC
AATAAACCAGCCAGCCGGAAGGGCCGAGCGCAGAAGTGGTCCTGCAACTTTATCCGCCTCCATCCAGTCT
ATTAATTGTTGCCGGGAAGCTAGAGTAAGTAGTTCGCCAGTTAATAGTTTGCGCAACGTTGTTGCCATTG
CTACAGGCATCGTGGTGTCACGCTCGTCGTTTGGTATGGCTTCATTCAGCTCCGGTTCCCAACGATCAAG
GCGAGTTACATGATCCCCCATGTTGTGCAAAAAAGCGGTTAGCTCCTTCGGTCCTCCGATCGTTGTCAGA
AGTAAGTTGGCCGCAGTGTTATCACTCATGGTTATGGCAGCACTGCATAATTCTCTTACTGTCATGCCAT
CCGTAAGATGCTTTTCTGTGACTGGTGAGTACTCAACCAAGTCATTCTGAGAATAGTGTATGCGGCGACC
GAGTTGCTCTTGCCCGGCGTCAATACGGGATAATACCGCGCCACATAGCAGAACTTTAAAAGTGCTCATC
ATTGGAAAACGTTCTTCGGGGCGAAAACTCTCAAGGATCTTACCGCTGTTGAGATCCAGTTCGATGTAAC
CCACTCGTGCACCCAACTGATCTTCAGCATCTTTTACTTTCACCAGCGTTTCTGGGTGAGCAAAAACAGG
AAGGCAAAATGCCGCAAAAAAGGGAATAAGGGCGACACGGAAATGTTGAATACTCATACTCTTCCTTTTT
CAATATTATTGAAGCATTTATCAGGGTTATTGTCTCATGAGCGGATACATATTTGAATGTATTTAGAAAA
ATAAACAAATAGGGGTTCCGCGCACATTTCCCCGAAAAGTGCCACCTG
[124 nt withheld, positions 5060-5183]
C
[91 nt withheld, positions 5185-5275]
A
[49 nt withheld, positions 5277-5325]
CCTTTGACGTTGGAGTCCACGTTCTTT
[37 nt withheld, positions 5353-5389]
ACCCTATCTCGGTCTATTCTTTTGATTTATAAGGGATTTTGCCGATTTCGGCCTATTGGTTAAAAAATGA
GCTGATTTAACAAAAATTTAACGCGAATTTTAACAAAATATTAACGCTTACAATTTGCCATTCGCCATTC
AGGCTGCGCAACTGTTGGGAAGGGCGATCGGTGCGGGCCTCTTCGCTATTACGCCAGCCCAAGCTACCAT
GATAAGTAAGTAATATTAAGGTACGGGAGGTACTTGGAGCGGCCGCAATAAAATATCTTTATTTTCATTA
CATCTGTGTGTTGGTTTTTTGTGTGAATCGATAGTACTAACATACGCTCTCCATCAAAACAAAACGAAAC
AAAACAAACTAGCAAAATAGGCTGTCCCCAGTGCAAGTGCAGGTGCCAGAACATTTCTCTATCGATA
Features (pLannotate 1.2.2; 15 found; start..end, strand, type, name):
     48..244     +  promoter       SV40 promoter: SV40 early promoter
    268..286     +  promoter       T7 promoter: promoter for bacteriophage T7 RNA polymerase
    338..2320    +  CDS            PMEL (sequence partly withheld): PMEL_HUMAN - Also known as D12S53E, PMEL17, SILV. Experimental evidence at protein level: Swiss-Prot protein existence level 1. Plays a central role in the biogenesis of melanosomes. Involved in the maturation of melanosomes from stage I to II. The transition from stage I melanosomes to stage II melanosomes involves an elongation of the vesicle, and the appearance within of distinct fibrillar structures. Release of the soluble form, ME20-S, could protect tumor cells from antibody mediated immunity. From Homo sapiens (Human).
   2324..2457    +  polyA_signal   β-globin poly(A) (fragment): human β-globin polyadenylation signal
   2523..2644    -  polyA_signal   SV40 poly(A) signal: SV40 polyadenylation signal
   2667..2735    -  CDS            large T antigen (fragment): large T antigen from SV40 (simian virus 40)
   2757..2991    -  promoter       SV40 promoter (fragment): SV40 enhancer and early promoter
   2997..3129    +  CDS            TcR (fragment): tetracycline efflux protein; tet; confers resistance to tetracycline
   3309..3897    -  rep_origin     ori: high-copy-number ColE1/pMB1/pBR322/pUC origin of replication
   4068..4928    -  CDS            AmpR: β-lactamase; bla; confers resistance to ampicillin, carbenicillin, and related antibiotics
   4929..5033    -  promoter       AmpR promoter: bla
   5060..5488    +  rep_origin     f1 ori (sequence partly withheld): f1 bacteriophage origin of replication; arrow indicates direction of (+) strand synthesis
   5520..5587    -  CDS            lacZα (fragment): LacZα fragment of β-galactosidase; lacZ fragment
   5646..5694    +  polyA_signal   poly(A) signal: synthetic polyadenylation signal
   5708..5799    +  misc_feature   pause site: RNA polymerase II transcriptional pause signal from the human α2 globin gene
