[The description below was written by a language model from this plasmid's Addgene catalogue record and pLannotate feature annotations shown in this document.]
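Description:
pPMEL-hbb is a 5.8 kb plasmid built on a modified Promega pGL3-Control backbone and catalogued as a mammalian expression vector, although its stated purpose is to serve as a template for in vitro transcription. It is maintained in E. coli at high copy through a ColE1/pUC-type origin and selected with ampicillin via the β-lactamase gene. An f1 origin is also present. Other backbone remnants annotated in the sequence include the SV40 enhancer/late poly(A) region, an upstream synthetic poly(A) signal and a transcriptional pause site, which in pGL3 vectors limit read-through into the expression cassette. The catalogue mentions a multiple cloning site added at the 3' end of the luciferase gene, but no luciferase coding sequence is annotated, which suggests the insert replaced the reporter.

The roughly 2.2 kb insert was designed as a synthetic gene fragment and introduced by Gibson assembly. It carries its own T7 promoter, placed just downstream of the backbone's SV40 early promoter. This is followed by the human haemoglobin beta 5' UTR, the full human PMEL (gp100, premelanosome protein) coding sequence with its native signal peptide, and the haemoglobin beta 3' UTR, which the annotation picks up as a β-globin poly(A) fragment. The coding sequence bears a valine-to-glycine change at residue 26 of the nascent protein. This converts the KVP motif at the N-terminus of the mature protein, immediately after the signal peptide, to the immunogenic KGP form.

T7 RNA polymerase transcription from this template yields a globin-UTR-flanked PMEL mRNA. The associated publication concerns a proximity-labelling approach for detecting mRNA delivery to specific subcellular locations. The SV40 promoter could in principle also drive expression in transfected mammalian cells, though the record does not describe this use.
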