Addgene plasmid #239863: pPMEL-hbb
Purpose: Template for in vitro transcription of PMEL (gp100), including native signal peptide, flanked by the human haemoglobin beta 5' and 3' UTRs.
Depositing lab: Catherine Jopling. Depositing organization: University of Nottingham. Publication: A proximity-labeling-based approach to directly detect mRNA delivery to specific subcellular locations. Smart AD, Hughes ME, Ruiz Velasco AD, Hori N, Stolnik S, Jopling CL. Mol Ther Nucleic Acids. 2025 Jun 24;36(3):102602. doi: 10.1016/j.omtn.2025.102602. eCollection 2025 Sep 9. PubMed 40661784.
Backbone
  Vector backbone: pGL3Control
  Backbone manufacturer: Promega
  Backbone size w/o insert (bp): 3636
  Total vector size (bp): 5806
  Modifications to backbone: Introduction of multiple cloning site at 3' end of luciferase gene.
  Vector type: Mammalian Expression
Growth in bacteria
  Bacterial resistance: Ampicillin, 100 μg/mL
  Growth temperature: 37°C
  Growth strain: DH5alpha
  Copy number: High Copy
Gene/Insert
  Gene/Insert name: Full premelanosome coding sequence including native signal peptide, flanked by human haemoglobin beta 5' and 3' UTRs (alt names: PMEL; gp100)
  Species: H. sapiens (human)
  Insert size (bp): 2170
  Mutation: Valine to Glycine change is at amino acid 26 of nascent protein. This results in immunogenic KVP to KGP change at N-terminal of mature protein, immediately downstream of signal peptide.
  GenBank ID: NM_006928
  Entrez Gene: PMEL (a.k.a. D12S53E, HMB-45, HMB45, ME20, ME20-M, ME20M, P1, P100, PMEL17, SI, SIL, SILV, gp100)
  Promoter: T7 (included as part of insert)
  Cloning method: Gibson Cloning
  Sequencing primers: 5′ TCTGCGATCTGCATCTCAATTA
Resource information
  A portion of this plasmid was derived from a plasmid made by: Designed as a Gene Block based on NCBI sequence.
Terms and licenses: Academic/Nonprofit Terms; Industry Terms: Not Available to Industry
How to cite: pPMEL-hbb was a gift from Catherine Jopling (Addgene plasmid # 239863 ; http://n2t.net/addgene:239863 ; RRID:Addgene_239863)
